>Addgene plasmid #195656 | pBEL2535 | addgene full sequence | sequence record 382997 | Addgene NGS Result
TCTGCTAATCCTGTTACCAGTGGCTGCTGCCAGTGGCGATAAGTCGTGTCTTACCGGGTTGGACTCAAGA
CGATAGTTACCGGATAAGGCGCAGCGGTCGGGCTGAACGGGGGGTTCGTGCACACAGCCCAGCTTGGAGC
GAACGACCTACACCGAACTGAGATACCTACAGCGTGAGCTATGAGAAAGCGCCACGCTTCCCGAAGGGAG
AAAGGCGGACAGGTATCCGGTAAGCGGCAGGGTCGGAACAGGAGAGCGCACGAGGGAGCTTCCAGGGGGA
AACGCCTGGTATCTTTATAGTCCTGTCGGGTTTCGCCACCTCTGACTTGAGCGTCGATTTTTGTGATGCT
CGTCAGGGGGGCGGAGCCTATGGAAAAACGCCAGCAACGCGGCCTTTTTACGGTTCCTGGCCTTTTGCTG
GCCTTTTGCTCACATGTTCTTTCCTGCGTTATCCCCTGATTCTGTGGATAACCGTATTACCGCCTTTGAG
TGAGCTGATACCGCTCGCCGCAGCCGAACGACCGAGCGCAGCGAGTCAGTGAGCGAGGAAGCGGAAGAGC
GCCTGATGCGGTATTTTCTCCTTACGCATCTGTGCGGTATTTCACACCGCATAGGGTCATGGCTGCGCCC
CGACACCCGCCAACACCCGCTGACGCGCCCTGACGGGCTTGTCTGCTCCCGGCATCCGCTTACAGACAAG
CTGTGACCGTCTCCGGGAGCTGCATGTGTCAGAGGTTTTCACCGTCATCACCGAAACGCGCGAGGCAGAA
GGAGATGGCGCCCAACAGTCCCCCGGCCACGGGGCCTGCCACCATACCCACGCCGAAACAAGCGCTCATG
AGCCCGAAGTGGCGAGCCCGATCTTCCCCATCGGTGATGTCGGCGATATAGGCGCCAGCAACCGCACCTG
TGGCGCCGGTGATGCCGGCCACGATGCGTCCGGCGTAGAGGATCTGCTCATGTTTGACAGCTTATCATCG
ATGCATAATGTGCCTGTCAAATGGACGAAGCAGGGATTCTGCAAACCCTATGCTACTCCGTCAAGCCGTC
AATTGTCTGATTCGTTACCAATTATGACAACTTGACGGCTACATCATTCACTTTTTCTTCACAACCGGCA
CGGAACTCGCTCGGGCTGGCCCCGGTGCATTTTTTAAATACCCGCGAGAAATAGAGTTGATCGTCAAAAC
CAACATTGCGACCGACGGTGGCGATAGGCATCCGGGTGGTGCTCAAAAGCAGCTTCGCCTGGCTGATACG
TTGGTCCTCGCGCCAGCTTAAGACGCTAATCCCTAACTGCTGGCGGAAAAGATGTGACAGACGCGACGGC
GACAAGCAAACATGCTGTGCGACGCTGGCGATATCAAAATTGCTGTCTGCCAGGTGATCGCTGATGTACT
GACAAGCCTCGCGTACCCGATTATCCATCGGTGGATGGAGCGACTCGTTAATCGCTTCCATGCGCCGCAG
TAACAATTGCTCAAGCAGATTTATCGCCAGCAGCTCCGAATAGCGCCCTTCCCCTTGCCCGGCGTTAATG
ATTTGCCCAAACAGGTCGCTGAAATGCGGCTGGTGCGCTTCATCCGGGCGAAAGAACCCCGTATTGGCAA
ATATTGACGGCCAGTTAAGCCATTCATGCCAGTAGGCGCGCGGACGAAAGTAAACCCACTGGTGATACCA
TTCGCGAGCCTCCGGATGACGACCGTAGTGATGAATCTCTCCTGGCGGGAACAGCAAAATATCACCCGGT
CGGCAAACAAATTCTCGTCCCTGATTTTTCACCACCCCCTGACCGCGAATGGTGAGATTGAGAATATAAC
CTTTCATTCCCAGCGGTCGGTCGATAAAAAAATCGAGATAACCGTTGGCCTCAATCGGCGTTAAACCCGC
CACCAGATGGGCATTAAACGAGTATCCCGGCAGCAGGGGATCATTTTGCGCTTCAGCCATACTTTTCATA
CTCCCGCCATTCAGAGAAGAAACCAATTGTCCATATTGCATCAGACATTGCCGTCACTGCGTCTTTTACT
GGCTCTTCTCGCTAACCAAACCGGTAACCCCGCTTATTAAAAGCATTCTGTAACAAAGCGGGACCAAAGC
CATGACAAAAACGCGTAACAAAAGTGTCTATAATCACGGCAGAAAAGTCCACATTGATTATTTGCACGGC
GTCACACTTTGCTATGCCATAGCATTTTTATCCATAAGATTAGCGGATCCTACCTGACGCTTTTTATCGC
AACTCTCTACTGTTTCTCCATACCCGTTTTTTTGGGCTAGCGGCCGGCCTGGCCCGAAGGGTGAATTATG
TTTAAACGTTTAATGATGGTCGCTTTGCTGGTGATTGCACCTCTGAGTGCGGCAACCGCGGCAGACCAGA
CCAATCCGTATAAGCTGATGGACGAGGCGGCGCAGAAAACGTTCGATCGCCTGAAGAATGAGCAACCGCA
AATTCGGGCCAACCCGGATTATCTGCGTACCATTGTTGATCAGGAACTGCTGCCATACGTACAGGTGAAA
TACGCCGGTGCGCTGGTGCTGGGCCAGTATTACAAGAGTGCGACCCCTGCTCAACGTGAAGCCTACTTTG
CCGCTTTCCGTGAGTACCTGAAGCAGGCTTACGGTCAGGCGCTGGCGATGTATCACGGTCAAACCTATCA
GATTGCGCCAGAACAGCCGCTGGGCGATAAAACCATTGTGCCTATTGAAGTTACCATTATTGACCCGAAT
GGCCGTCCGCCGGTGCGTCTGGACTTCCAGTGGCGTAAAAACTCCCAGACGGGCAATTGGCAGGCTTACG
ACATGATTGCTGAAGGCGTCAGTATGATCACCACCAAACAAAACGAGTGGGGAACGCTGCTGCGTACCAA
AGGTATCGACGGCCTGACTGCGCAACTGAAATCGATTTCTCAACAGAAAATCACTCTGGAAGAGAAAAAA
TAAGGCCCAGGCGGCCGGTACCAAATTCCAGAAAAGAGACGCTGAAAAGCGTCTTTTTTCGTTTTGGTCC
TGGTCTGAGGAATGGTTGTAAGCTTGGCTGTTTTGGCGGATGAGAGAAGATTTTCAGCCTGATACAGATT
AAATCAGAACGCAGAAGCGGTCTGATAAAACAGAATTTGCCTGGCGGCAGTAGCGCGGTGGTCCCACCTG
ACCCCATGCCGAACTCAGAAGTGAAACGCCGTAGCGCCGATGGTAGTGTGGGGTCTCCCCATGCGAGAGT
AGGGAACTGCCAGGCATCAAATAAAACGAAAGGCTCAGTCGAAAGACTGGGCCTTTCGTTTTATCTGTTG
TTTGTCGGTGAACGCTCTCCTGAGTAGGACAAATCCGCCGGGAGCGGATTTGAACGTTGCGAAGCAACGG
CCCGGAGGGTGGCGGGCAGGACGCCCGCCATAAACTGCCAGGCATCAAATTAAGCAGAAGGCCATCCTGA
CGGATGGCCTTTTTGCGTTTCTACAAACTCTTTTGTTTATTTTTCTAAATACATTCAAATATGTATCCGC
TCATGAGACAATAACCCTGATAAATGCTTCAATAATATTGAAAAAGGAAGAGTATGAGTATTCAACATTT
CCGTGTCGCCCTTATTCCCTTTTTTGCGGCATTTTGCCTTCCTGTTTTTGCTCACCCAGAAACGCTGGTG
AAAGTAAAAGATGCTGAAGATCAGTTGGGTGCACGAGTGGGTTACATCGAACTGGATCTCAACAGCGGTA
AGATCCTTGAGAGTTTTCGCCCCGAAGAACGTTTTCCAATGATGAGCACTTTTAAAGTTCTGCTATGTGG
CGCGGTATTATCCCGTGTTGACGCCGGGCAAGAGCAACTCGGTCGCCGCATACACTATTCTCAGAATGAC
TTGGTTGAGTACTCACCAGTCACAGAAAAGCATCTTACGGATGGCATGACAGTAAGAGAATTATGCAGTG
CTGCCATAACCATGAGTGATAACACTGCGGCCAACTTACTTCTGACAACGATCGGAGGACCGAAGGAGCT
AACCGCTTTTTTGCACAACATGGGGGATCATGTAACTCGCCTTGATCGTTGGGAACCGGAGCTGAATGAA
GCCATACCAAACGACGAGCGTGACACCACGATGCCTGCAGCAATGGCAACAACGTTGCGCAAACTATTAA
CTGGCGAACTACTTACTCTAGCTTCCCGGCAACAATTAATAGACTGGATGGAGGCGGATAAAGTTGCAGG
ACCACTTCTGCGCTCGGCCCTTCCGGCTGGCTGGTTTATTGCTGATAAATCTGGAGCCGGTGAGCGTGGG
TCTCGCGGTATCATTGCAGCACTGGGGCCAGATGGTAAGCCCTCCCGTATCGTAGTTATCTACACGACGG
GGAGTCAGGCAACTATGGATGAACGAAATAGACAGATCGCTGAGATAGGTGCCTCACTGATTAAGCATTG
GTAACTGTCAGACCAAGTTTACTCATATATACTTTAGATTGATT
[125 nt withheld, positions 4455-4579]
C
[141 nt withheld, positions 4581-4721]
CCTTTGACGTTGGAGTCCACGTTCTTT
[37 nt withheld, positions 4749-4785]
ACCCTATCTCGGGCTATTCTTTTGATTTATAAGGGATTTTGCCGATTTCGGCCTATTGGTTAAAAAATGA
GCTGATTTAACAAAAATTTAACGCGAATTTTAACAAAATATTAACGTTTACAATTTAAAAGGATCTAGGT
GAAGATCCTTTTTGATAATCTCATGACCAAAATCCCTTAACGTGAGTTTTCGTTCCACTGAGCGTCAGAC
CCCGTAGAAAAGATCAAAGGATCTTCTTGAGATCCTTTTTTTCTGCGCGTAATCTGCTGCTTGCAAACAA
AAAAACCACCGCTACCAGCGGTGGTTTGTTTGCCGGATCAAGAGCTACCAACTCTTTTTCCGAAGGTAAC
TGGCTCAGCAGAGCGCAGATACCAAATACTGTCCTTCTAGTGTAGCCGTAGTTAGGCCACCACTTCAAGA
ACTCTGTAGCACCGCCTACATACCTCGC
Features (pLannotate 1.2.2; 14 found; start..end, strand, type, name):
    562..613     -  misc_feature   bom (fragment): basis of mobility region from pBR322
    729..768     -  CDS            rop (fragment): Rop protein, which maintains plasmids at low copy number; rop
    769..954     -  CDS            TcR (fragment): tetracycline efflux protein; tet; confers resistance to tetracycline
    964..982     +  promoter       tet promoter (fragment): E. coli promoter for tetracycline efflux protein gene
   1072..1950    -  CDS            araC: L-arabinose regulatory protein; araC
   1977..2261    +  promoter       araBAD promoter: araBAD; promoter of the L-arabinose operon of E. coli; the araC regulatory gene is transcribed in the opposite direction (Guzman et al., 1995)
   2308..2940    +  CDS            mlaC: MLAC_ECOLI - Also known as yrbC. Experimental evidence at protein level: Swiss-Prot protein existence level 1. Involved in a phospholipid transport pathway that maintains lipid asymmetry in the outer membrane by retrograde trafficking of phospholipids from the outer membrane to the inner membrane. May transfer phospholipid across the periplasmic space and deliver it to the MlaFEDB complex at the inner membrane. From Escherichia coli (strain K12).
   3119..3234    +  ncRNA          5S rRNA: Accession: RF00001 - 5S ribosomal RNA
   3238..3324    +  terminator     rrnB T1 terminator: Escherichia coli rrnB; transcription terminator T1 from the E. coli rrnB gene
   3416..3443    +  terminator     rrnB T2 terminator: transcription terminator T2 from the E. coli rrnB gene
   3462..3553    +  promoter       AmpR promoter: bla
   3554..4414    +  CDS            AmpR: β-lactamase; bla; confers resistance to ampicillin, carbenicillin, and related antibiotics
   4456..4836    +  rep_origin     M13 ori (sequence partly withheld): M13 bacteriophage origin of replication; arrow indicates direction of (+) strand synthesis
   5022..376     +  rep_origin     ori (across the origin): high-copy-number ColE1/pMB1/pBR322/pUC origin of replication
