[The description below was written by a language model from this plasmid's Addgene catalogue record and pLannotate feature annotations shown in this document.]
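Description:
pBEL2535 is a 5,233 nt bacterial expression plasmid built on a pBAD backbone that carries the E. coli mlaC gene with an R134E point mutation. It replicates from a ColE1/pMB1-type origin, listed as high copy, and is selected with ampicillin through a bla (β-lactamase) cassette driven by its own promoter. An M13 phage origin is also present, a common backbone element that allows single-stranded DNA production with helper phage. Short fragments of bom, rop, the tetracycline resistance gene and the tet promoter are annotated as well. These appear to be non-functional remnants of the pBR322 lineage rather than working parts.

The payload sits in a standard arabinose-inducible arrangement. The araC regulator is transcribed divergently from the araBAD promoter, which drives the mlaC open reading frame, so expression is repressed without L-arabinose and can be tuned by adding it. Transcription ends at the rrnB T1 and T2 terminators, preceded by the 5S rRNA segment that normally accompanies them in this backbone. No epitope or purification tag is annotated on the coding sequence.

MlaC is the periplasmic component of the Mla phospholipid transport pathway, which maintains outer membrane lipid asymmetry. It is thought to shuttle phospholipid across the periplasm to the inner membrane MlaFEDB complex. The stated purpose is complementation with MlaC(R134E), that is, supplying the mutant protein in trans to test whether it can restore Mla function. This fits the associated study of protein-protein interactions in the Mla system. The record does not state the host strain used for complementation or the expected effect of the substitution.
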