Addgene plasmid #195656: pBEL2535
Purpose: Complementation of MlaC(R134E)
Depositing lab: Gira Bhabha & Damian Ekiert. Depositing organization: NYU Grossman School of Medicine. Publication: Protein-protein interactions in the Mla lipid transport system probed by computational structure prediction and deep mutational scanning. MacRae MR, Puvanendran D, Haase MAB, Coudray N, Kolich L, Lam C, Baek M, Bhabha G, Ekiert DC. J Biol Chem. 2023 Apr 24:104744. doi: 10.1016/j.jbc.2023.104744. PubMed 37100290.
Backbone
  Vector backbone: pBAD
  Vector type: Bacterial Expression
Growth in bacteria
  Bacterial resistance: Ampicillin, 100 μg/mL
  Growth temperature: 37°C
  Growth strain: DH5alpha
  Copy number: High Copy
Gene/Insert
  Gene/Insert name: MlaC
  Species: E. coli
  Mutation: MlaC(R134E)
  Cloning method: Gibson Cloning
Terms and licenses: Academic/Nonprofit Terms; Industry Terms: Not Available to Industry
Depositor comments: Please visit https://www.biorxiv.org/content/10.1101/2022.12.09.519820v1 for bioRxiv preprint.
How to cite: pBEL2535 was a gift from Gira Bhabha & Damian Ekiert (Addgene plasmid # 195656 ; http://n2t.net/addgene:195656 ; RRID:Addgene_195656)
